Addgene plasmid #24510: Y pFe-YcLoxP-YnAtt
Depositing lab: Jehonathan Pinthus. Depositing organization: McMaster University. Publication: Dual expression recombinase based (DERB) single vector system for high throughput screening and verification of protein interactions in living cells. Lu J, Beatty L, Pinthus J. Nat Prec (2008). 10.1038/npre.2008.1550.1.
Backbone
  Vector backbone: pVitro2
  Backbone manufacturer: Invivogen
  Backbone size w/o insert (bp): 7434
  Vector type: Mammalian Expression
  Selectable markers: Neomycin (select with G418)
Growth in bacteria
  Bacterial resistance: Chloramphenicol and Kanamycin, 25 & 50 μg/mL
  Growth temperature: 37°C
  Growth strain: ccdB Survival
  Growth instructions: ccdB resistance E. Coli like Invitrogen’s One Shot® ccdB Survival™-T1R Chemically Competent Cells
  Copy number: High Copy
Gene/Insert
  Gene/Insert name: Yn, Yc, ECFP, EYFP (alt name: CFP, YFP, ECFP, EYFP)
  Species: Aequorea victoria (Jellyfish)
  Insert size (bp): 716
  GenBank ID: P42212
  Tag / fusion protein: ECFP (C terminal on backbone); EYFP (C terminal on backbone)
  Cloning method: Restriction Enzyme; 5′ cloning site clonase (destroyed during cloning); 3′ cloning site recombinase (destroyed during cloning)
  Sequencing primers: 5′ E LoxP-Rcmb GGCCTCGTACTACGCCTATT; 3′ TCCGGATGAGCATTCATCAG
Resource information
  A portion of this plasmid was derived from a plasmid made by: 1. He, L. et al. Flow cytometric measurement of fluorescence (Forster) resonance energy transfer from cyan fluorescent protein to yellow fluorescent protein using single-laser excitation at 458 nm. Cytometry A. 53, 39-54 (2003).
Terms and licenses: Academic/Nonprofit Terms; Industry Terms: Not Available to Industry
Depositor comments: Note: This plasmid has been partially sequenced. Due to the presence of repeated features in the plasmid that prohibit thorough sequencing, the provided sequence should be considered theoretical and could contain errors. Please refer to Lu, Jian-Ping, Beatty, Laura, and Pinthus, Jehonathan . Dual expression recombinase based (DERB) single vector system for high throughput screening and verification of protein interactions in living cells. Available from Nature Precedings <http://hdl.handle.net/10101/npre.2008.1550.2 > (2008)
How to cite: Y pFe-YcLoxP-YnAtt was a gift from Jehonathan Pinthus (Addgene plasmid # 24510 ; http://n2t.net/addgene:24510 ; RRID:Addgene_24510)
