[The description below was written by a language model from this plasmid's Addgene catalogue record and pLannotate feature annotations shown in this document.]
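Description:
Y pFe-YcLoxP-YnAtt is a dual-cassette mammalian expression plasmid built on the pVitro2 backbone. It serves as a destination vector in the dual expression recombinase based (DERB) system for detecting protein–protein interactions in living cells. It replicates in E. coli from a high-copy ColE1/pUC-type origin and is maintained on kanamycin plus chloramphenicol. Because it carries the ccdB toxin gene, it must be propagated in a ccdB-tolerant strain. A single NeoR/KanR gene provides both kanamycin resistance in bacteria, via short bacterial promoter fragments upstream, and G418 selection in mammalian cells.

The payload is a split yellow fluorescent protein from Aequorea victoria, with one half in each expression unit. The first unit combines a CMV enhancer with human EF-1α promoter and intron elements, followed by short annotated matches to tet-operator-type sequences. It drives an N-terminal YFP fragment (Yn, annotated as a Venus VN155-like fragment) placed directly upstream of a Gateway cassette (attR1–CmR–ccdB–attR2) and an SV40 poly(A) signal. An LR clonase reaction replaces this counter-selectable cassette with one candidate gene, apparently positioned to fuse to Yn. The second unit has an SV40 enhancer/promoter fragment and the mouse EF-1α intron. It expresses a short GFP-family fragment, consistent with the C-terminal half (Yc), that ends at a loxP site where a second partner can be inserted by Cre recombination. An FMDV IRES then links NeoR/KanR to this transcript, which ends at the EF-1α poly(A) signal.

When both partners are installed and interact, the two halves should reconstitute fluorescence (bimolecular fluorescence complementation). The catalogue fields also list ECFP and EYFP tags, but the feature table shows only the split fragments. The depositor notes that the sequence is partly theoretical because repeated elements hindered sequencing.
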