Features (pLannotate 1.2.2; 31 found; start..end, strand, type, name):
      9..312     +  enhancer       CMV enhancer: human cytomegalovirus immediate early enhancer
    314..413     +  promoter       CMV promoter (fragment): human cytomegalovirus (CMV) immediate early promoter
    683..699     +  promoter       EF-1α core promoter (fragment): core promoter for human elongation factor EF-1α
    700..1644    +  intron         EF-1α intron A: intron upstream of the start codon of human EF-1α
   1647..1672    +  exon           EF-1α exon (fragment): truncated exon 2 from human EF-1α, beginning with a GT-to-CC mutation that reduces splicing efficiency
   1691..1708    +  promoter       minimal CMV promoter (fragment): human cytomegalovirus (CMV) immediate early promoter
   1710..1729    +  promoter       PLtetO-1 promoter (fragment): modified phage lambda PL promoter with tet operator sites (Lutz and Bujard, 1997)
   1731..1750    +  promoter       PLtetO-1 promoter (fragment): modified phage lambda PL promoter with tet operator sites (Lutz and Bujard, 1997)
   1758..1791    +  promoter       TRE3GV promoter (fragment): 3rd-generation Tet-responsive promoter that can be activated by binding of Tet-On® 3G, optimized for retroviral and lentiviral vectors
   1886..2341    +  CDS            VN155(I152L): improved N-terminal fragment of mVenus for use in bimolecular fluorescence complementation (BiFC) (Kodama and Hu, 2010)
   2363..2487    +  protein_bind   attR1: mutant version of attR; recombination site for the Gateway® LR reaction LR Clonase™
   2512..2542    +  promoter       lac UV5 promoter: E. coli lac promoter with an "up" mutation
   2567..2595    +  promoter       cat promoter (fragment): promoter of the E. coli cat gene encoding chloramphenicol acetyltransferase
   2596..3255    +  CDS            CmR: chloramphenicol acetyltransferase; cat; confers resistance to chloramphenicol
   3434..3592    +  CDS            ccdA (fragment): CCDA_ECO57 - Also known as H, letA. Experimental evidence at protein level: Swiss-Prot protein existence level 1. Antitoxin component of a type II toxin-antitoxin (TA) system which inhibits the post-segregational killing (PSK) of plasmid-free cells, also referred to as a plasmid addiction system. Binds to and blocks the activity of CcdB; will also remove bound CcdB protein from the CcdB-GyrA complex by forming a CcdA-CcdB complex, a process termed rejuvenation. Functions as a transcriptional corepressor for the ccdAB operon, repression also requires CcdB (By similarity). From Escherichia coli
   3597..3899    +  CDS            ccdB: CCDB_ECOLI - Also known as G, letB, letD. Experimental evidence at protein level: Swiss-Prot protein existence level 1. Toxic component of a type II toxin-antitoxin (TA) system, functioning in plasmid maintainence. Responsible for the post- segregational killing (PSK) of plasmid-free cells, also referred to as a plasmid addiction system. Half-life of over 2 hours. Cell killing by CcdB is accompanied by filamentation, defects in chromosome and plasmid segregation, defects in cell division, formation of anucleate cells, decreased DNA synthesis and plasmid loss. Interferes with the activity of DN
   3943..4067    -  protein_bind   attR2: mutant version of attR; recombination site for the Gateway® LR reaction LR Clonase™
   4129..4147    -  promoter       T7 promoter: promoter for bacteriophage T7 RNA polymerase
   4157..4194    +  CDS            lacZα (fragment): LacZα fragment of β-galactosidase; lacZ fragment
   4215..4336    -  polyA_signal   SV40 poly(A) signal: SV40 polyadenylation signal
   4359..4430    -  CDS            large T antigen (fragment): large T antigen from SV40 (simian virus 40)
   4524..5112    +  rep_origin     ori: high-copy-number ColE1/pMB1/pBR322/pUC origin of replication
   5234..5425    +  promoter       SV40 promoter (fragment): SV40 enhancer and early promoter
   5632..6579    +  intron         mEF-1α intron: intron upstream of the start codon of mouse EF-1α
   6610..6864    +  CDS            SiriusGFP (fragment): SiriusGFP is a basic (constitutively fluorescent) green fluorescent protein published in 2018, derived from Aequorea victoria. It has moderate acid sensitivity.
   6859..6892    +  protein_bind   loxP: Cre-mediated recombination occurs in the 8-bp core sequence (GCATACAT). Cre recombinase
   6907..7351    +  misc_feature   FMDV IRES: internal ribosome entry site (IRES) of the foot-and-mouth disease virus
   7385..7403    +  promoter       tac promoter (fragment): strong E. coli promoter; hybrid between the trp and lac UV5 promoters
   7423..7441    +  promoter       T7 promoter: promoter for bacteriophage T7 RNA polymerase
   7451..8245    +  CDS            NeoR/KanR: aminoglycoside phosphotransferase from Tn5; aph(3')-II (or nptII); confers resistance to neomycin, kanamycin, and G418 (Geneticin®)
   8292..8864    +  polyA_signal   EF-1α poly(A) signal: human EF-1α polyadenylation signal
>Addgene plasmid #24510 | Y pFe-YcLoxP-YnAtt | depositor full sequence | sequence record 11422 | Author sequence
CCTGCAGGCGTTACATAACTTACGGTAAATGGCCCGCCTGGCTGACCGCCCAACGACCCCCGCCCATTGA
CGTCAATAATGACGTATGTTCCCATAGTAACGCCAATAGGGACTTTCCATTGACGTCAATGGGTGGAGTA
TTTACGGTAAACTGCCCACTTGGCAGTACATCAAGTGTATCATATGCCAAGTACGCCCCCTATTGACGTC
AATGACGGTAAATGGCCCGCCTGGCATTATGCCCAGTACATGACCTTATGGGACTTTCCTACTTGGCAGT
ACATCTACGTATTAGTCATCGCTATTACCATGATGATGCGGTTTTGGCAGTACATCAATGGGCGTGGATA
GCGGTTTGACTCACGGGGATTTCCAAGTCTCCACCCCATTGACGTCAATGGGAGTTTGTTTTGACTAGTC
AGGGCCCCAACCCCCCCAAGCCCCCATTTCACAACACGCTGGCGCTACAGGCGCGTGACTTCCCCTTGCT
TTGGGGCGGGGGGCTGAGACTCCTATGTGCTCCGGATTGGTCAGGCACGGCCTTCGGCCCCGCCTCCTGC
CACCGCAGATTGGCCGCTAGGCCTCCCCGAGCGCCCTGCCTCCGAGGGCCGGCGCACCATAAAAGAAGCC
GCCCTAGCCACGTCCCCTCGCAGTTCGGCGGTCCCGCGGGTCTGTCTCAAGCTTGCCGCCAGAACACAGG
TAAGTGCCGTGTGTGGTTCCCGCGGGCCTGGCCTCTTTACGGGTTATGGCCCTTGCGTGCCTTGAATTAC
TTCCATGCCCCTGGCTGCAGTACGTGATTCTTGATCCCGAGCTTCGGGTTGGAAGTGGGTGGGAGAGTTC
GAGGCCTTGCGCTTAAGGAGCCCCTTCGCCTCGTGCTTGAGTTGAGGCCTGGCTTGGGCGCTGGGGCCGC
CGCGTGCTAATCTGGTGGCACCTTCGCGCCTGTCTCGCTGCTTTCGCTAAGTCTCTAGCCATTTAAAATT
TTTGATAACCAGCTGCGACGCTTTTTTTCTGGCGAGATAGTCTTGTAAATGCGGGCCAGGATCTGCACAC
TGGTATTTCGGTTTTTGGGGCCGCGGGCGGCGACGGGGCCCGTGCGTCCCAGCGCACATGTTCGGCGAGG
CGGGGCCTGCGAGCGCGGCCACCGAGAATCGGACGGGGGTAGTCTCAAACTGGCCGGCCTGCTCTGGTGC
CTGGCCTCGCGCCGCCGTGTATCGCCCCGCCCTGGGCGGCAAGGCTGGCCCGGTCGGCACCAGTTGCGTG
AGCGGAAAGATGGCCGCTTCCCGGCCCTGCTGCAGGGAGCTCAAAATGGAGGACGCGGCGCCCGGGAGAG
CGGGCGGGTGAGTCACCCACACAAAGGAAAAGGGCCTTTCCTTCCTCATCCGTCGCTTCATGTGACTCCA
CGGAGTACCGGGCGCCGTCCAGGCACCTCGATTAGTTGTCGAGCTTTTGGAGTACGTCGTCTTTAGGTTG
GGGGGAGGGGTTTTATGCGATGGAGTTTCCCCACACTGAGTGGGTGGAGACTGAAGAGTTAGGCCAGCTT
GGCACTTGATGTAATTCTCCTTGGAATTTGCCCTTTTTGAGTTTGGATCTTGCCTCATTCTCAAGCCTCA
GACAGTGGTTCAAAGTTTTTTTCTTCCATTTCAGGTGTCGTGAAAACTACCCCTAAAAGCCACCGGCGTG
CGCAAGATCAGTCTATATAAGCAGAGCTCTCCCTATCAGTGATAGAGATCTCCCTATCAGTGATAGAGAT
CGTCGACGAGCTCGTTTAGTGAACCGTCAGATCGCCTGGAGACGCCATCCACGCTGTTTTGACCTCCATA
GAAGACACCGGGACCGATCCAGCCTCCGGACTCTAGAGGATCCCTACCGGTGAAGGAGATATACCATGGT
GAGCAAGGGCGAGGAGCTGTTCACCGGGGTGGTGCCCATCCTGGTCGAGCTGGACGGCGACGTAAACGGC
CACAAGTTCAGCGTGTCCGGCGAGGGCGAGGGCGATGCCACCTACGGCAAGCTGACCCTGAAGTTCATCT
GCACCACCGGCAAGCTGCCCGTGCCCTGGCCCACCCTCGTGACCACCTTCGGCTACGGCCTGCAGTGCTT
CGCCCGCTACCCCGACCACATGAAGCAGCACGACTTCTTCAAGTCCGCCATGCCCGAAGGCTACGTCCAG
GAGCGCACCATCTTCTTCAAGGACGACGGCAACTACAAGACCCGCGCCGAGGTGAAGTTCGAGGGCGACA
CCCTGGTGAACCGCATCGAGCTGAAGGGCATCGACTTCAAGGAGGACGGCAACATCCTGGGGCACAAGCT
GGAGTACAACTACAACAGCCACAACGTCTATATCATGGCCTCGAGCCCATCAACAAGTTTGTACAAAAAA
GCTGAACGAGAAACGTAAAATGATATAAATATCAATATATTAAATTAGATTTTGCATAAAAAACAGACTA
CATAATACTGTAAAACACAACATATCCAGTCACTATGGCGGCCGCATTAGGCACCCCAGGCTTTACACTT
TATGCTTCCGGCTCGTATAATGTGTGGATTTTGAGTTAGGATCCGGCGAGATTTTCAGGAGCTAAGGAAG
CTAAAATGGAGAAAAAAATCACTGGATATACCACCGTTGATATATCCCAATGGCATCGTAAAGAACATTT
TGAGGCATTTCAGTCAGTTGCTCAATGTACCTATAACCAGACCGTTCAGCTGGATATTACGGCCTTTTTA
AAGACCGTAAAGAAAAATAAGCACAAGTTTTATCCGGCCTTTATTCACATTCTTGCCCGCCTGATGAATG
CTCATCCGGAATTCCGTATGGCAATGAAAGACGGTGAGCTGGTGATATGGGATAGTGTTCACCCTTGTTA
CACCGTTTTCCATGAGCAAACTGAAACGTTTTCATCGCTCTGGAGTGAATACCACGACGATTTCCGGCAG
TTTCTACACATATATTCGCAAGATGTGGCGTGTTACGGTGAAAACCTGGCCTATTTCCCTAAAGGGTTTA
TTGAGAATATGTTTTTCGTCTCAGCCAATCCCTGGGTGAGTTTCACCAGTTTTGATTTAAACGTGGCCAA
TATGGACAACTTCTTCGCCCCCGTTTTCACCATGGGCAAATATTATACGCAAGGCGACAAGGTGCTGATG
CCGCTGGCGATTCAGGTTCATCATGCCGTCTGTGATGGCTTCCATGTCGGCAGAATGCTTAATGAATTAC
AACAGTACTGCGATGAGTGGCAGGGCGGGGCGTAAAGATCTGGATCCGGCTTACTAAAAGCCAGATAACA
GTATGCGTATTTGCGCGCTGATTTTTGCGGTATAAGAATATATACTGATATGTATACCCGAAGTATGTCA
AAAAGAGGTGTGCTATGAAGCAGCGTATTACAGTGACAGTTGACAGCGACAGCTATCAGTTGCTCAAGGC
ATATATGATGTCAATATCTCCGGTCTGGTAAGCACAACCATGCAGAATGAAGCCCGTCGTCTGCGTGCCG
AACGCTGGAAAGCGGAAAATCAGGAAGGGATGGCTGAGGTCGCCCGGTTTATTGAAATGAACGGCTCTTT
TGCTGACGAGAACAGGGACTGGTGAAATGCAGTTTAAGGTTTACACCTATAAAAGAGAGAGCCGTTATCG
TCTGTTTGTGGATGTACAGAGTGATATTATTGACACGCCCGGGCGACGGATGGTGATCCCCCTGGCCAGT
GCACGTCTGCTGTCAGATAAAGTCTCCCGTGAACTTTACCCGGTGGTGCATATCGGGGATGAAAGCTGGC
GCATGATGACCACCGATATGGCCAGTGTGCCGGTCTCCGTTATCGGGGAAGAAGTGGCTGATCTCAGCCA
CCGCGAAAATGACATCAAAAACGCCATTAACCTGATGTTCTGGGGAATATAAATGTCAGGCTCCCTTATA
CACAGCCAGTCTGCAGGTCGACCATAGTGACTGGATATGTTGTGTTTTACAGTATTATGTAGTCTGTTTT
TTATGCAAAATCTAATTTAATATATTGATATTTATATCATTTTACGTTTCTCGTTCAGCTTTCTTGTACA
AAGTGGTTGATGGGCGGCCGCTCTAGAGGGCCCAAGCTTACGCGTGCATGCGACGTCATAGCTCTCTCCC
TATAGTGAGTCGTATTATAAGCTAGGCACTGGCCGTCGTTTTACAACGTCGTGACTGGGAAAACTGCTAG
CTGGCCAGACATGATAAGATACATTGATGAGTTTGGACAAACCACAACTAGAATGCAGTGAAAAAAATGC
TTTATTTGTGAAATTTGTGATGCTATTGCTTTATTTGTAACCATTATAAGCTGCAATAAACAAGTTAACA
ACAACAATTGCATTCATTTTATGTTTCAGGTTCAGGGGGAGGTGTGGGAGGTTTTTTAAAGCAAGTAAAA
CCTCTACAAATGTGGTATGGAAATGTTAATTAACTAGCCATGACCAAAATCCCTTAACGTGAGTTTTCGT
TCCACTGAGCGTCAGACCCCGTAGAAAAGATCAAAGGATCTTCTTGAGATCCTTTTTTTCTGCGCGTAAT
CTGCTGCTTGCAAACAAAAAAACCACCGCTACCAGCGGTGGTTTGTTTGCCGGATCAAGAGCTACCAACT
CTTTTTCCGAAGGTAACTGGCTTCAGCAGAGCGCAGATACCAAATACTGTTCTTCTAGTGTAGCCGTAGT
TAGGCCACCACTTCAAGAACTCTGTAGCACCGCCTACATACCTCGCTCTGCTAATCCTGTTACCAGTGGC
TGCTGCCAGTGGCGATAAGTCGTGTCTTACCGGGTTGGACTCAAGACGATAGTTACCGGATAAGGCGCAG
CGGTCGGGCTGAACGGGGGGTTCGTGCACACAGCCCAGCTTGGAGCGAACGACCTACACCGAACTGAGAT
ACCTACAGCGTGAGCTATGAGAAAGCGCCACGCTTCCCGAAGGGAGAAAGGCGGACAGGTATCCGGTAAG
CGGCAGGGTCGGAACAGGAGAGCGCACGAGGGAGCTTCCAGGGGGAAACGCCTGGTATCTTTATAGTCCT
GTCGGGTTTCGCCACCTCTGACTTGAGCGTCGATTTTTGTGATGCTCGTCAGGGGGGCGGAGCCTATGGA
AAAACGCCAGCAACGCGGCCTTTTTACGGTTCCTGGCCTTTTGCTGGCCTTTTGCTCACATGTTCTTAAT
TAACCTGCAGGGCCTGAAATAACCTCTGAAAGAGGAACTTGGTTAGGTACCTTCTGAGGCTGAAAGAACC
AGCTGTGGAATGTGTGTCAGTTAGGGTGTGGAAAGTCCCCAGGCTCCCCAGCAGGCAGAAGTATGCAAAG
CATGCATCTCAATTAGTCAGCAACCAGGTGTGGAAAGTCCCCAGGCTCCCCAGCAGGCAGAAGTATGCAA
AGCATGCATCTCAATTAGTCAGCAACCATAGTCCCACTAGTTCCGCCAGAGCGCGCGAGGGCCTCCAGCG
GCCGCCCCTCCCCCACAGCAGGGGCGGGGTCCCGCGCCCACCGGAAGGAGCGGGCTCGGGGCGGGCGGCG
CTGATTGGCCGGGGCGGGCCTGACGCCGACGCGGCTATAAGAGACCACAAGCGACCCGCAGGGCCAGACG
TTCTTCGCCGAAGCTTGCCGTCAGAACGCAGGTGAGGGGCGGGTGTGGCTTCCGCGGGCCGCCGAGCTGG
AGGTCCTGCTCCGAGCGGGCCGGGCCCCGCTGTCGTCGGCGGGGATTAGCTGCGAGCATTCCCGCTTCGA
GTTGCGGGCGGCGCGGGAGGCAGAGTGCGAGGCCTAGCGGCAACCCCGTAGCCTCGCCTCGTGTCCGGCT
TGAGGCCTAGCGTGGTGTCCGCGCCGCCGCCGCGTGCTACTCCGGCCGCACTCTGGTCTTTTTTTTTTTT
GTTGTTGTTGCCCTGCTGCCTTCGATTGCCGTTCAGCAATAGGGGCTAACAAAGGGAGGGTGCGGGGCTT
GCTCGCCCGGAGCCCGGAGAGGTCATGGTTGGGGAGGAATGGAGGGACAGGAGTGGCGGCTGGGGCCCGC
CCGCCTTCGGAGCACATGTCCGACGCCACCTGGATGGGGCGAGGCCTGGGGTTTTTCCCGAAGCAACCAG
GCTGGGGTTAGCGTGCCGAGGCCATGTGGCCCCAGCACCCGGCACGATCTGGCTTGGCGGCGCCGCGTTG
CCCTGCCTCCCTAACTAGGGTGAGGCCATCCCGTCCGGCACCAGTTGCGTGCGTGGAAAGATGGCCGCTC
CCGGGCCCTGTTGCAAGGAGCTCAAAATGGAGGACGCGGCAGCCCGGTGGAGCGGGCGGGTGAGTCACCC
ACACAAAGGAAGAGGGCCTGGTCCCTCACCGGCTGCTGCTTCCTGTGACCCCGTGGTCCTATCGGCCGCA
ATAGTCACCTCGGGCTTTTGAGCACGGCTAGTCGCGGCGGGGGGAGGGGATGTAATGGCGTTGGAGTTTG
TTCACATTTGGTGGGTGGAGACTAGTCAGGCCAGCCTGGCGCTGGAAGTCATTTTTGGAATTTGTCCCCT
TGAGTTTTGAGCGGAGCTAATTCTCGGGCTTCTTAGCGGTTCAAAGGTATCTTTTAAACCCTTTTTTAGG
TGTTGTGAAAACCACCGCTAATTCAAAGCAACCGGTGAAGGAGATATATCATGGCCGACAAGCAGAAGAA
CGGCATCAAGGTGAACTTCAAGATCCGCCACAACATCGAGGACGGCAGCGTGCAGCTCGCCGACCACTAC
CAGCAGAACACCCCCATCGGCGACGGCCCCGTGCTGCTGCCCGACAACCACTACCTGAGCTACCAGTCCG
CCCTGAGCAAAGACCCCAACGAGAAGCGCGATCACATGGTCCTGCTGGAGTTCGTGACCGCCGCCGGGAT
AACTTCGTATAGCATACATTATACGAAGTTATAGGTCGACCCTAGGAGCAGGTTTCCCCAATGACACAAA
ACGTGCAACTTGAAACTCCGCCTGGTCTTTCCAGGTCTAGAGGGGTAACACTTTGTACTGCGTTTGGCTC
CACGCTCGATCCACTGGCGAGTGTTAGTAACAGCACTGTTGCTTCGTAGCGGAGCATGACGGCCGTGGGA
ACTCCTCCTTGGTAACAAGGACCCACGGGGCCAAAAGCCACGCCCACACGGGCCCGTCATGTGTGCAACC
CCAGCACGGCGACTTTACTGCGAAACCCACTTTAAAGTGACATTGAAACTGGTACCCACACACTGGTGAC
AGGCTAAGGATGCCCTTCAGGTACCCCGAGGTAACACGCGACACTCGGGATCTGAGAAGGGGACTGGGGC
TTCTATAAAAGCGCTCGGTTTAAAAAGCTTCTATGCCTGAATAGGTGACCGGAGGTCGGCACCTTTCCTT
TGCAATTACTGACCCTATGAATACAACTGACTGTTTGACAATTAATCATCGGCATAGTATATCGGCATAG
TATAATACGACTCACTATAGGAGGGCCACCATGATTGAACAAGATGGATTGCACGCAGGTTCTCCGGCCG
CTTGGGTGGAGAGGCTATTCGGCTATGACTGGGCACAACAGACAATCGGCTGCTCTGATGCCGCCGTGTT
CCGGCTGTCAGCGCAGGGGCGCCCGGTTCTTTTTGTCAAGACCGACCTGTCCGGTGCCCTGAATGAACTG
CAAGACGAGGCAGCGCGGCTATCGTGGCTGGCCACGACGGGCGTTCCTTGCGCAGCTGTGCTCGACGTTG
TCACTGAAGCGGGAAGGGACTGGCTGCTATTGGGCGAAGTGCCGGGGCAGGATCTCCTGTCATCTCACCT
TGCTCCTGCCGAGAAAGTATCCATCATGGCTGATGCAATGCGGCGGCTGCATACGCTTGATCCGGCTACC
TGCCCATTCGACCACCAAGCGAAACATCGCATCGAGCGAGCACGTACTCGGATGGAAGCCGGTCTTGTCG
ATCAGGATGATCTGGACGAAGAGCATCAGGGGCTCGCGCCAGCCGAACTGTTCGCCAGGCTCAAGGCGAG
CATGCCCGACGGCGAGGATCTCGTCGTGACACATGGCGATGCCTGCTTGCCGAATATCATGGTGGAAAAT
GGCCGCTTTTCTGGATTCATCGACTGTGGCCGGCTGGGTGTGGCGGACCGCTATCAGGACATAGCGTTGG
CTACCCGTGATATTGCTGAAGAGCTTGGCGGCGAATGGGCTGACCGCTTCCTCGTGCTTTACGGTATCGC
CGCTCCCGATTCGCAGCGCATCGCCTTCTATCGCCTTCTTGACGAGTTCTTCTGAGCGGGACTCTGGGGT
TCGAAATGACCGACCAAGCGAATTCGCTAGGATTATCCCTAATACCTGCCACCCCACTCTTAATCAGTGG
TGGAAGAACGGTCTCAGAACTGTTTGTTTCAATTGGCCATTTAAGTTTAGTAGTAAAAGACTGGTTAATG
ATAACAATGCATCGTAAAACCTTCAGAAGGAAAGGAGAATGTTTTGTGGACCACTTTGGTTTTCTTTTTT
GCGTGTGGCAGTTTTAAGTTATTAGTTTTTAAAATCAGTACTTTTTAATGGAAACAACTTGACCAAAAAT
TTGTCACAGAATTTTGAGACCCATTAAAAAAGTTAAATGAGAAACCTGTGTGTTCCTTTGGTCAACACCG
AGACATTTAGGTGAAAGACATCTAATTCTGGTTTTACGAATCTGGAAACTTCTTGAAAATGTAATTCTTG
AGTTAACACTTCTGGGTGGAGAATAGGGTTGTTTTCCCCCCACATAATTGGAAGGGGAAGGAATATCATT
TAAAGCTATGGGAGGGTTGCTTTGATTACAACACTGGAGAGAAATGCAGCATGTTGCTGATTGCCTGTCA
CTAAAACAGGCCAAAAACTGAGTCCTTGGGTTGCATAGAAAGCTG
