>Addgene plasmid #24510 | Y pFe-YcLoxP-YnAtt | addgene partial sequence | sequence record 66318 | FMDV-IRES-R 5'-CTCCGCTACGAAGCAACAGT-3'
GTGGATCGAGCGTGGAGCCAAACGCAGTACAAAGTGTTACCCCTCTAGACCTGGAAAGACCAGGCGGAGT
TTCAAGTTGCACGTTTTGTGTCATTGGGGAAACCTGCTCCTAGGGTCGACCTATAACTTCGTATAATGTA
TGCTATACGAAGTTATCCCGGCGGCGGTCACGAACTCCAGCAGGACCATGTGATCGCGCTTCTCGTTGGG
GTCTTTGCTCAGGGCGGACTGGTAGCTCAGGTAGTGGTTGTCGGGCAGCAGCACGGGGCCGTCGCCGATG
GGGGTGTTCTGCTGGTAGTGGTCGGCGAGCTGCACGCTGCCGTCCTCGATGTTGTGGCGGATCTTGAAGT
TCACCTTGATGCCGTTCTTCTGCTTGTCGGCCATGATATATCTCCTTCACCGGTTGCTTTGAATTAGCGG
TGGTTTTCACAACACCTAAAAAAGGGTTTAAAAGATACCTTTGAACCGCTAAGAAGCCCGAGAATTAGCT
CCGCTCAAAACTCAAGGGGACAAATTCCAAAAATGACTTCCAGCGCCAGGCTGGCCTGACTAGTCTCCAC
CCACCAAATGTGAACAAACTCCAACGCCATTACATCCCCTCCCCCCGCCGCGACTAGCCGTGCTCAAAAG
CCCGAGGTGACTATTGCGGCCGATAGGACCACGGGGTCACAGGAAGCAGCAGCCGGTGAGGGACCAGGCC
CTCTTCCTTTGTGTGGGTGACTCACCCGCCCGCTCCACCGGGCTGCCGCGTCCTCCATTTTGAGCTCCTT
GCAACAGGGCCCGGGAGCGGCCATCTTTCCACGCACGCAACTGGTGCCGGACGGGATGGCCTCACCCTAG
TTAGGGAGGCAGGGCAACGC
