>Addgene plasmid #24510 | Y pFe-YcLoxP-YnAtt | addgene partial sequence | sequence record 66320 | LNCX 5'-AGCTCGTTTAGTGAACCGTCAGATC-3'
CCATCCACGCTGTTTTGACCTCCATAGAAGACACCGGGACCGATCCAGCCTCCGGACTCTAGAGGATCCC
TACCGGTGAAGGAGATATACCATGGTGAGCAAGGGCGAGGAGCTGTTCACCGGGGTGGTGCCCATCCTGG
TCGAGCTGGACGGCGACGTAAACGGCCACAAGTTCAGCGTGTCCGGCGAGGGCGAGGGCGATGCCACCTA
CGGCAAGCTGACCCTGAAGTTCATCTGCACCACCGGCAAGCTGCCCGTGCCCTGGCCCACCCTCGTGACC
ACCTTCGGCTACGGCCTGCAGTGCTTCGCCCGCTACCCCGACCACATGAAGCAGCACGACTTCTTCAAGT
CCGCCATGCCCGAAGGCTACGTCCAGGAGCGCACCATCTTCTTCAAGGACGACGGCAACTACAAGACCCG
CGCCGAGGTGAAGTTCGAGGGCGACACCCTGGTGAACCGCATCGAGCTGAAGGGCATCGACTTCAAGGAG
GACGGCAACATCCTGGGGCACAAGCTGGAGTACAACTACAACAGCCACAACGTCTATATCATGGCCTCGA
GCCCATCAACAAGTTTGTACAAAAAAGCTGAACGAGAAACGTAAAATGATATAAATATCAATATATTAAA
TTAGATTTTGCATAAAAAACAGACTACATAATACTGTAAAACACAACATATCCAGTCACTATGGCGGCCG
CATTAGGCACCTCAGGCTTTACACTTTATGCTTCCGGCTCGTATAATGTGTGGATTTTGAGTTAGGATCC
GTCGAGATTTTCAGGAGCTAAGGAAGCTAAAATGGAGAAAAAAATCACTGGATATACCACCGTTGATATA
TCCCAATGGCATCGTAAAGAACATTTTGAGGCATTTCAGTCAGTTGCTCAATGTACCTATAACCAGACCG
TTCAGCTGGATATTACGGCCTTT
