>Addgene plasmid #24510 | Y pFe-YcLoxP-YnAtt | addgene partial sequence | sequence record 66322 | CAT-R 5'-GCAACTGACTGAAATGCCTC-3'
GATGCCATTGGGATATATCAACGGTGGTATATCCAGTGATTTTTTTCTCCATTTTAGCTTCCTTAGCTCC
TGAAAATCTCGACGGATCCTAACTCAAAATCCACACATTATACGAGCCGGAAGCATAAAGTGTAAAGCCT
GAGGTGCCTAATGCGGCCGCCATAGTGACTGGATATGTTGTGTTTTACAGTATTATGTAGTCTGTTTTTT
ATGCAAAATCTAATTTAATATATTGATATTTATATCATTTTACGTTTCTCGTTCAGCTTTTTTGTACAAA
CTTGTTGATGGGCTCGAGGCCATGATATAGACGTTGTGGCTGTTGTAGTTGTACTCCAGCTTGTGCCCCA
GGATGTTGCCGTCCTCCTTGAAGTCGATGCCCTTCAGCTCGATGCGGTTCACCAGGGTGTCGCCCTCGAA
CTTCACCTCGGCGCGGGTCTTGTAGTTGCCGTCGTCCTTGAAGAAGATGGTGCGCTCCTGGACGTAGCCT
TCGGGCATGGCGGACTTGAAGAAGTCGTGCTGCTTCATGTGGTCGGGGTAGCGGGCGAAGCACTGCAGGC
CGTAGCCGAAGGTGGTCACGAGGGTGGGCCAGGGCACGGGCAGCTTGCCGGTGGTGCAGATGAACTTCAG
GGTCAGCTTGCCGTAGGTGGCATCGCCCTCGCCCTCGCCGGACACGCTGAACTTGTGGCCGTTTACGTCG
CCGTCCAGCTCGACCAGGATGGGCACCACCCCGGTGAACAGCTCCTCGCCCTTGCTCACCATGGTATATC
TCCTTCACCGGTAGGGATCCTCTAGAGTCCGGAGGCTGGATCGGTCCCGGTGTCTTCTATGGAGGTCAAA
ACAGCGTGGATGGCGTCTCCAGGCGATCTGACGGTTCACTAAACGAGCTCGTCGACGATCTC
