>Addgene plasmid #24510 | Y pFe-YcLoxP-YnAtt | addgene partial sequence | sequence record 66852 | ccdB-Fwd 5'-GCATGATGACCACCGATATG-3'
GTCTCCGTTATCGGGGAAGAAGTGGCTGATCTCAGCCACCGCGAAAATGACATCAAAAACGCCATTAACC
TGATGTTCTGGGGAATATAAATGTCAGGCTCCCTTATACACAGCCAGTCTGCAGGTCGACCATAGTGACT
GGATATGTTGTGTTTTACAGTATTATGTAGTCTGTTTTTTATGCAAAATCTAATTTAATATATTGATATT
TATATCATTTTACGTTTCTCGTTCAGCTTTCTTGTACAAAGTGGTTGATGGGCGGCCGCTCTAGAGGGCC
CAAGCTTACGCGTGCATGCGACGTCATAGCTCTCTCCCTATAGTGAGTCGTATTATAAGCTAGGCACTGG
CCGTCGTTTTACAACGTCGTGACTGGGAAAACTGCTAGCTGGCCAGACATGATAAGATACATTGATGAGT
TTGGACAAACCACAACTAGAATGCAGTGAAAAAAATGCTTTATTTGTGAAATTTGTGATGCTATTGCTTT
ATTTGTAACCATTATAAGCTGCAATAAACAAGTTAACAACAACAATTGCATTCATTTTATGTTTCAGGTT
CAGGGGGAGGTGTGGGAGGTTTTTTAAAGCAAGTAAAACCTCTACAAATGTGGTATGGAAATGTTAATTA
ACTAGCCATGACCAAAATCCCTTAACGTGAGTTTTCGTTCCACTGAGCGTCAGACCCCGTAGAAAAGATC
AAAGGATCTTCTTGAGATCCTTTTTTTCTGCGCGTAATCTGCTGCTTGCAAACAAAAAAACCACCGCTAC
CAGCGGTGGTTTGTTTGCCGGATCAAGAGCTACCAACTCTTTTTCCGAAGGTAACTGGCTTCAGCAGAGC
GCAGATACCAAATACTGTTCTTCTAGTGTAGCCGTAGTTAGGCCACCACTTCAAGAACTCTGTAGCACCG
CCT
